>Addgene plasmid #221912 | pAcGFP-N1_CBPdIDR6dAL | addgene full sequence | sequence record 437454 | Addgene NGS Result
TAGTTATTAATAGTAATCAATTACGGGGTCATTAGTTCATAGCCCATATATGGAGTTCCGCGTTACATAA
CTTACGGTAAATGGCCCGCCTGGCTGACCGCCCAACGACCCCCGCCCATTGACGTCAATAATGACGTATG
TTCCCATAGTAACGCCAATAGGGACTTTCCATTGACGTCAATGGGTGGAGTATTTACGGTAAACTGCCCA
CTTGGCAGTACATCAAGTGTATCATATGCCAAGTACGCCCCCTATTGACGTCAATGACGGTAAATGGCCC
GCCTGGCATTATGCCCAGTACATGACCTTATGGGACTTTCCTACTTGGCAGTACATCTACGTATTAGTCA
TCGCTATTACCATGGTGATGCGGTTTTGGCAGTACATCAATGGGCGTGGATAGCGGTTTGACTCACGGGG
ATTTCCAAGTCTCCACCCCATTGACGTCAATGGGAGTTTGTTTTGGCACCAAAATCAACGGGACTTTCCA
AAATGTCGTAACAACTCCGCCCCATTGACGCAAATGGGCGGTAGGCGTGTACGGTGGGAGGTCTATATAA
GCAGAGCTGGTTTAGTGAACCGTCAGATCCGCTAGCGCTACCGGACTCAGATCTCGAGCTCAAGCTTCGA
ATTCTGCAGTCGACGGTACCGCGGGCCCGGGATCCAATGGCTGAGAACTTGCTGGACGGACCGCCCAACC
CCAAAAGAGCCAAACTCAGCTCGCCCGGTTTCTCGGCGAATGACAGCACAGATTTTGGATCATTGTTTGA
CTTGGAAAATGATCTTCCTGATGAGCTGATACCCAATGGAGGAGAATTAGGCCTTTTAAACAGTGGGAAC
CTTGTTCCAGATGCTGCTTCCAAACATAAACAACTGTCGGAGCTTCTACGAGGAGGCAGCGGCTCTAGTA
TCAACCCAGGAATAGGAAATGTGAGCGCCAGCAGCCCCGTGCAGCAGGGCCTGGGTGGCCAGGCTCAAGG
GCAGCCGAACAGTGCTAACATGGCCAGCCTCAGTGCCATGGGCAAGAGCCCTCTGAGCCAGGGAGATTCT
TCAGCCCCCAGCCTGCCTAAACAGGCAGCCAGCACCTCTGGGCCCACCCCCGCTGCCTCCCAAGCACTGA
ATCCGCAAGCACAAAAGCAAGTGGGGCTGGCGACTAGCAGCCCTGCCACGTCACAGACTGGACCTGGTAT
CTGCATGAATGCTAACTTTAACCAGACCCACCCAGGCCTCCTCAATAGTAACTCTGGCCATAGCTTAATT
AATCAGGCTTCACAAGGGCAGGCGCAAGTCATGAATGGATCTCTTGGGGCTGCTGGCAGAGGAAGGGGAG
CTGGAATGCCGTACCCTACTCCAGCCATGCAGGGCGCCTCGAGCAGCGTGCTGGCTGAGACCCTAACGCA
GGTTTCCCCGCAAATGACTGGTCACGCGGGACTGAACACCGCACAGGCAGGAGGCATGGCCAAGATGGGA
ATAACTGGGAACACAAGTCCATTTGGACAGCCCTTTAGTCAAGCTGGAGGGCAGCCAATGGGAGCCACTG
GAGTGAACCCCCAGTTAGCCAGCAAACAGAGCATGGTCAACAGTTTGCCCACCTTCCCTACAGATATCAA
GAATACTTCAGTCACCAACGTGCCAAATATGTCTCAGATGCAAACATCAGTGGGAATTGTACCCACACAA
GCAATTGCAACAGGCCCCACTGCAGATCCTGAAAAACGCAAACTGATACAGCAGCAGCTGGTTCTACTGC
TTCATGCTCATAAGTGTCAGAGACGAGAGCAAGCAAACGGAGAGGTTCGGGCCTGCTCGCTCCCGCATTG
TCGAACCATGAAAAACGTTTTGAATCACATGACGCATTGTCAGGCTGGGAAAGCCTGCCAAGTTGCCCAT
TGTGCATCTTCACGACAAATCATCTCTCATTGGAAGAACTGCACACGACATGACTGTCCTGTTTGCCTCC
CTTTGAAAAATGCCAGTGACAAGCGAAACCAACAAACCATCCTGGGGTCTCCAGCTAGTGGAATTCAAAA
CACAATTGGTTCTGTTGGCACAGGGCAACAGAATGCCACTTCTTTAAGTAACCCAAATCCCATAGACCCC
AGCTCCATGCAGCGAGCCTATGCTGCTCTCGGACTCCCCTACATGAACCAGCCCCAGACGCAGCTGCAGC
CTCAGGTTCCTGGCCAGCAACCAGCACAGCCTCAAACCCACCAGCAGATGAGGACTCTCAACCCCCTGGG
AAATAATCCAATGAACATTCCAGCAGGAGGAATAACAACAGATCAGCAGCCCCCAAACTTGATTTCAGAA
TCAGCTCTTCCGACTTCCCTGGGGGCCACAAACCCACTGATGAACGATGGCTCCAACTCTGGTAACATTG
GAACCCTCAGCACTATACCAACAGCAGCTCCTCCTTCTAGCACCGGTGTAAGGAAAGGCTGGCACGAACA
TGTCACTCAGGACCTGCGGAGCCATCTAGTGCATAAACTCGTCCAAGCCATCTTCCCAACACCTGATCCC
GCAGCTCTAAAGGATCGCCGCATGGAAAACCTGGTAGCCTATGCTAAGAAAGTGGAAGGGGACATGTACG
AGTCTGCCAACAGCAGGGATGAATATTATCACTTATTAGCAGAGAAAATCTACAAGATACAAAAAGAACT
AGAAGAAAAACGGAGGTCGCGTTTACATAAACAAGGCATCTTGGGGAACCAGCCAGCCTTACCAGCCCCG
GGGGCTCAGCCCCCTGTGATTCCACAGGCACAACCTGTGAGACCTCCAAATGGACCCCTGTCCCTGCCAG
TGAATCGCATGCAAGTTTCTCAAGGGATGAATTCATTTAACCCCATGTCCTTGGGGAACGTCCAGTTGCC
ACAAGCACCCATGGGACCTCGTGCAGCCTCCCCAATGAACCACTCTGTCCAGATGAACAGCATGGGCTCA
GTGCCAGGGATGGCCATTTCTCCTTCCCGAATGCCTCAGCCTCCGAACATGATGGGTGCACACACCAACA
ACATGATGGCCCAGGCGCCCGCTCAGAGCCAGTTTCTGCCACAGAACCAGTTCCCGTCATCCAGCGGGGC
GATGAGTGTGGGCATGGGGCAGCCGCCAGCCCAAACAGGCGTGTCACAGGGACAGGTGCCTGGTGCTGCT
CTTCCTAACCCTCTCAACATGCTGGGGCCTCAGGCCAGCCAGCTACCTTGCCCTCCAGTGACACAGTCAC
CACTGCACCCAACACCGCCTCCTGCTTCCACGGCTGCTGGCATGCCATCTCTCCAGCACACGACACCACC
TGGGATGACTCCTCCCCAGCCAGCAGCTCCCACTCAGCCATCAACTCCTGTGTCGTCTTCCGGGCAGACT
CCCACCCCGACTCCTGGCTCAGTGCCCAGTGCTACCCAAACCCAGAGCACCCCTACAGTCCAGGCAGCAG
CCCAGGCCCAGGTGACCCCGCAGCCTCAAACCCCAGTTCAGCCCCCGTCTGTGGCTACCCCTCAGTCATC
GCAGCAACAGCCGACGCCTGTGCACGCCCAGCCTCCTGGCACACCGCTTTCCCAGGCAGCAGCCAGCATT
GATAACAGAGTCCCTACCCCCTCCTCGGTGGCCAGCGCAGAAACCAATTCCCAGCAGCCAGGACCTGACG
TACCTGTGCTGGAAATGAAGACGGAGACCCAAGCAGAGGACACTGAGCCCGATCCTGGTGAATCCAAAGG
GGAGCCCAGGTCTGAGATGATGGAGGAGGATTTGCAAGGAGCTTCCCAAGTTAAAGAAGAAACAGACATA
GCAGAGCAGAAATCAGAACCAATGGAAGTGGATGAAAAGAAACCTGAAGTGAAAGTAGAAGTTAAAGAGG
AAGAAGAGAGTAGCAGTAACGGCACAGCCTCTCAGTCAACATCTCCTTCGCAGCCGCGCAAAAAAATCTT
TAAACCAGAGGAGTTACGCCAGGCCCTCATGCCAACCCTAGAAGCACTGTATCGACAGGACCCAGAGTCA
TTACCTTTCCGGCAGCCTGTAGATCCCCAGCTCCTCGGAATTCCAGACTATTTTGACATCGTAAAGAATC
CCATGGACCTCTCCACCATCAAGCGGAAGCTGGACACAGGGCAATACCAAGAGCCCTGGCAGTACGTGGA
CGACGTCTGGCTCATGTTCAACAATGCCTGGCTCTATAATCGCAAGACATCCCGAGTCTATAAGTTTTGC
AGTAAGCTTGCAGAGGTCTTTGAGCAGGAAATTGACCCTGTCATGCAGTCCCTTGGATATTGCTGTGGAC
GCAAGTATGAGTTTTCCCCACAGACTTTGTGCTGCTATGGGAAGCAGCTGTGTACCATTCCTCGCGATGC
TGCCTACTACAGCTATCAGAATAGGTATCATTTCTGTGAGAAGTGTTTCACAGAGATCCAGGGCGAGAAT
GTGACCCTGGGTGACGACCCTTCACAGCCCCAGACGACAATTTCAAAGGATCAGTTTGAAAAGAAGAAAA
ATGATACCTTAGACCCCGAACCTTTCGTTGATTGCAAGGAGTGTGGCCGGAAGATGCATCAGATTTGCGT
TCTGCACTATGACATCATTTGGCCTTCAGGTTTTGTGTGCGACAACTGCTTGAAGAAAACTGGCAGACCT
CGAAAAGAAAACAAATTCAGTGCTAAGAGGCTGCAGACCACAAGACTGGGAAACCACTTGGAAGACCGAG
TGAACAAATTTTTGCGGCGCCAGAATCACCCTGAAGCCGGGGAGGTTTTTGTCCGAGTGGTGGCCAGCTC
AGACAAGACGGTGGAGGTCAAGCCCGGGATGAAGTCACGGTTTGTGGATTCTGGGGAAATGTCTGAATCT
TTCCCATATCGAACCAAAGCTCTGTTTGCTTTTGAGGAAATTGACGGCGTGGATGTCTGCTTTTTTGGAA
TGCACGTCCAAGAATACGGCTCTGATTGCCCCCCTCCAAACACGAGGCGTGTGTACATTTCTTATCTGGA
TAGTATTCATTTCTTCCGGCCACGTTGCCTCCGCACAGCCGTTTACCATGAGATCCTTATTGGATATTTA
GAGTATGTGAAGAAATTAGGGTATGTGACAGGGCACATCTGGGCCTGTCCTCCAAGTGAAGGAGATGATT
ACATCTTCCATTGCCACCCACCTGATCAAAAAATACCCAAGCCAAAACGACTGCAGGAGTGGTACAAAAA
GATGCTGGACAAGGCGTTTGCAGAGCGGATCATCCATGACTACAAGGATATTTTCAAACAAGCAACTGAA
GACAGGCTCACCAGTGCCAAGGAACTGCCCTATTTTGAAGGTGATTTCTGGCCCAATGTGTTAGAAGAGA
GCATTAAGGAACTAGAAGGCAGTGCCGGGAGCGCCGCAGGGAGTGGTGAATTTCCCAGCATGCCCAACGT
GTCCAATGACCTGTCCCAGAAGCTGTATGCCACCATGGAGAAGCACAAGGAGGTCTTCTTCGTGATCCAC
CTGCACGCTGGGCCTGTCATCAACACCCTGCCCCCCATCGTCGACCCCGACCCCCTGCTCAGCTGTGACC
TCATGGATGGGCGCGACGCCTTCCTCACCCTCGCCAGAGACAAGCACTGGGAGTTCTCCTCCTTGCGCCG
CTCCAAGTGGTCCACGCTCTGCATGCTGGTGGAGCTGCACACCCAGGGCCAGGACCGCTTTGTCTACACC
TGCAACGAGTGCAAGCACCACGTGGAGACGCGCTGGCACTGCACTGTGTGCGAGGACTACGACCTCTGCA
TCAACTGCTATAACACGAAGAGCCATGCCCATAAGATGGTGAAGTGGGGGCTGGGCCTGGATGACGAGGG
CAGCAGCCAGGGCGAGCCACAGTCAAAGAGCCCCCAGGAGTCACGCCGGCTGAGCATCCAGCGCTGCATC
CAGTCGCTGGTGCACGCGTGCCAGTGCCGCAACGCCAACTGCTCGCTGCCATCCTGCCAGAAGATGAAGC
GGGTGGTGCAGCACACCAAGGGCTGCAAACGCAAGACCAACGGGGGCTGCCCGGTGTGCAAGCAGCTCAT
CGCCCTCTGCTGCTACCACGCCAAGCACTGCCAAGAAAACAAATGCCCCGTGCCCTTCTGCCTCAACATC
AAACACAAGCTCCGCCAGCAGCAGATCAAATCAAACCCGCAGCTAATGGCAGCTTTCATCAAACAGCGCA
CAGCCAAGTACGTGGCCAATCAGCCCGGCATGCAGCCCCAGCCTGGCCTCCAGTCCCAGCCCGGCATGCA
ACCCCAGCCTGGCATGCACCAGCAGCCCAGCCTGCAGAACCTGAATGCCATGCAGGCTGGCGTGCCGCGG
CCCGGTGTGCCTCCACAGCAGCAGGCGATGGGAGGCCTGAACCCCCAGGGCCAGGCCTTGAACATCATGA
ACCCAGGACACAACCCCAACATGGCGAGTATGAATCCACAGTACCGAGAAATGTTACGGAGGCAGCTGCT
GCAGCAGCAGCAGCAACAGCAGCAGCAACAACAGCAGCAACAGCAGCAGCAGCAAGGGAGTGCCGGCATG
GCTGGGGGCATGGCGGGGCACGGCCAGTTCCAGCAGCCTCAAGGACCCGGAGGCTACCCACCGGCCATGC
AGCAGCAGCAGCGCATGCAGCAGCATCTCCCCCTCCAGGGCAGCTCCATGGGCCAGATGGCGGCTCAGAT
GGGACAGCTTGGCCAGATGGGGCAGCCGGGGCTGGGGGCAGACAGCACCCCCAACATCCAGCAAGCCCTG
CAGCAGCGGATTCTGCAGCAACAGCAGATGAAGCAGCAGATTGGGTCCCCAGGCCAGCCGAACCCCATGA
GCCCCCAGCAACACATGCTCTCAGGACAGCCACAGGCCTCGCATCTCCCTGGCCAGCAGATCGCCACGTC
CCTTAGTAACCAGGTGCGGTCTCCAGCCCCTGTCCAGTCTCCACGGCCCCAGTCCCAGCCTCCACATTCC
AGCCCGTCACCACGGATACAGCCCCAGCCTTCGCCACACCACGTCTCACCCCAGACTGGTTCCCCCCACC
CCGGACTCGCAGTCACCATGGCCAGCTCCATAGATCAGGGACACTTGGGGAACCCCGAACAGAGTGCAAT
GCTCCCCCAGCTGAACACCCCCAGCAGGAGTGCGCTGTCCAGCGAACTGTCCCTGGTCGGGGACACCACG
GGGGACACGCTAGAGAAGTTTGTGGAGGGCTTGCCGGTCATGGTGAGCAAGGGCGCCGAGCTGTTCACCG
GCATCGTGCCCATCCTGATCGAGCTGAATGGCGATGTGAATGGCCACAAGTTCAGCGTGAGCGGCGAGGG
CGAGGGCGATGCCACCTACGGCAAGCTGACCCTGAAGTTCATCTGCACCACCGGCAAGCTGCCTGTGCCC
TGGCCCACCCTGGTGACCACCCTGAGCTACGGCGTGCAGTGCTTCTCACGCTACCCCGATCACATGAAGC
AGCACGACTTCTTCAAGAGCGCCATGCCTGAGGGCTACATCCAGGAGCGCACCATCTTCTTCGAGGATGA
CGGCAACTACAAGTCGCGCGCCGAGGTGAAGTTCGAGGGCGATACCCTGGTGAATCGCATCGAGCTGACC
GGCACCGATTTCAAGGAGGATGGCAACATCCTGGGCAATAAGATGGAGTACAACTACAACGCCCACAATG
TGTACATCATGACCGACAAGGCCAAGAATGGCATCAAGGTGAACTTCAAGATCCGCCACAACATCGAGGA
TGGCAGCGTGCAGCTGGCCGACCACTACCAGCAGAATACCCCCATCGGCGATGGCCCTGTGCTGCTGCCC
GATAACCACTACCTGTCCACCCAGAGCGCCCTGTCCAAGGACCCCAACGAGAAGCGCGATCACATGATCT
ACTTCGGCTTCGTGACCGCCGCCGCCATCACCCACGGCATGGATGAGCTGTACAAGTGAGCGGCCGCGAC
TCTAGATCATAATCAGCCATACCACATTTGTAGAGGTTTTACTTGCTTTAAAAAACCTCCCACACCTCCC
CCTGAACCTGAAACATAAAATGAATGCAATTGTTGTTGTTAACTTGTTTATTGCAGCTTATAATGGTTAC
AAATAAAGCAATAGCATCACAAATTTCACAAATAAAGCATTTTTTTCACTGCATTCTAGTTGTGGTTTGT
CCAAACTCATCAATGTATCTTAAGGCGTAAATTGTAAGCGTTAATATTTTGTTAAAATTCGCGTTAAATT
TTTGTTAAATCAGCTCATTTTTTAACCAATAGGCCGAAATCGGCAAAATCCCTTATAAATCAAAAGAATA
GACCGAGATAGGGT
[37 nt withheld, positions 8275-8311]
AAAGAACGTGGACTCCAACGTCAAAGG
[49 nt withheld, positions 8339-8387]
T
[91 nt withheld, positions 8389-8479]
G
[124 nt withheld, positions 8481-8604]
CAGGTGGCACTTTTCGGGGAAATGTGCGCGGAACCCCTATTTGTTTATTTTTCTAAATACATTCAAATAT
GTATCCGCTCATGAGACAATAACCCTGATAAATGCTTCAATAATATTGAAAAAGGAAGAGTCCTGAGGCG
GAAAGAACCAGCTGTGGAATGTGTGTCAGTTAGGGTGTGGAAAGTCCCCAGGCTCCCCAGCAGGCAGAAG
TATGCAAAGCATGCATCTCAATTAGTCAGCAACCAGGTGTGGAAAGTCCCCAGGCTCCCCAGCAGGCAGA
AGTATGCAAAGCATGCATCTCAATTAGTCAGCAACCATAGTCCCGCCCCTAACTCCGCCCATCCCGCCCC
TAACTCCGCCCAGTTCCGCCCATTCTCCGCCCCATGGCTGACTAATTTTTTTTATTTATGCAGAGGCCGA
GGCCGCCTCGGCCTCTGAGCTATTCCAGAAGTAGTGAGGAGGCTTTTTTGGAGGCCTAGGCTTTTGCAAA
GATCGATCAAGAGACAGGATGAGGATCGTTTCGCATGATTGAACAAGATGGATTGCACGCAGGTTCTCCG
GCCGCTTGGGTGGAGAGGCTATTCGGCTATGACTGGGCACAACAGACAATCGGCTGCTCTGATGCCGCCG
TGTTCCGGCTGTCAGCGCAGGGGCGCCCGGTTCTTTTTGTCAAGACCGACCTGTCCGGTGCCCTGAATGA
ACTGCAAGACGAGGCAGCGCGGCTATCGTGGCTGGCCACGACGGGCGTTCCTTGCGCAGCTGTGCTCGAC
GTTGTCACTGAAGCGGGAAGGGACTGGCTGCTATTGGGCGAAGTGCCGGGGCAGGATCTCCTGTCATCTC
ACCTTGCTCCTGCCGAGAAAGTATCCATCATGGCTGATGCAATGCGGCGGCTGCATACGCTTGATCCGGC
TACCTGCCCATTCGACCACCAAGCGAAACATCGCATCGAGCGAGCACGTACTCGGATGGAAGCCGGTCTT
GTCGATCAGGATGATCTGGACGAAGAGCATCAGGGGCTCGCGCCAGCCGAACTGTTCGCCAGGCTCAAGG
CGAGCATGCCCGACGGCGAGGATCTCGTCGTGACCCATGGCGATGCCTGCTTGCCGAATATCATGGTGGA
AAATGGCCGCTTTTCTGGATTCATCGACTGTGGCCGGCTGGGTGTGGCGGACCGCTATCAGGACATAGCG
TTGGCTACCCGTGATATTGCTGAAGAGCTTGGCGGCGAATGGGCTGACCGCTTCCTCGTGCTTTACGGTA
TCGCCGCTCCCGATTCGCAGCGCATCGCCTTCTATCGCCTTCTTGACGAGTTCTTCTGAGCGGGACTCTG
GGGTTCGAAATGACCGACCAAGCGACGCCCAACCTGCCATCACGAGATTTCGATTCCACCGCCGCCTTCT
ATGAAAGGTTGGGCTTCGGAATCGTTTTCCGGGACGCCGGCTGGATGATCCTCCAGCGCGGGGATCTCAT
GCTGGAGTTCTTCGCCCACCCTAGGGGGAGGCTAACTGAAACACGGAAGGAGACAATACCGGAAGGAACC
CGCGCTATGACGGCAATAAAAAGACAGAATAAAACGCACGGTGTTGGGTCGTTTGTTCATAAACGCGGGG
TTCGGTCCCAGGGCTGGCACTCTGTCGATACCCCACCGAGACCCCATTGGGGCCAATACGCCCGCGTTTC
TTCCTTTTCCCCACCCCACCCCCCAAGTTCGGGTGAAGGCCCAGGGCTCGCAGCCAACGTCGGGGCGGCA
GGCCCTGCCATAGCCTCAGGTTACTCATATATACTTTAGATTGATTTAAAACTTCATTTTTAATTTAAAA
GGATCTAGGTGAAGATCCTTTTTGATAATCTCATGACCAAAATCCCTTAACGTGAGTTTTCGTTCCACTG
AGCGTCAGACCCCGTAGAAAAGATCAAAGGATCTTCTTGAGATCCTTTTTTTCTGCGCGTAATCTGCTGC
TTGCAAACAAAAAAACCACCGCTACCAGCGGTGGTTTGTTTGCCGGATCAAGAGCTACCAACTCTTTTTC
CGAAGGTAACTGGCTTCAGCAGAGCGCAGATACCAAATACTGTTCTTCTAGTGTAGCCGTAGTTAGGCCA
CCACTTCAAGAACTCTGTAGCACCGCCTACATACCTCGCTCTGCTAATCCTGTTACCAGTGGCTGCTGCC
AGTGGCGATAAGTCGTGTCTTACCGGGTTGGACTCAAGACGATAGTTACCGGATAAGGCGCAGCGGTCGG
GCTGAACGGGGGGTTCGTGCACACAGCCCAGCTTGGAGCGAACGACCTACACCGAACTGAGATACCTACA
GCGTGAGCTATGAGAAAGCGCCACGCTTCCCGAAGGGAGAAAGGCGGACAGGTATCCGGTAAGCGGCAGG
GTCGGAACAGGAGAGCGCACGAGGGAGCTTCCAGGGGGAAACGCCTGGTATCTTTATAGTCCTGTCGGGT
TTCGCCACCTCTGACTTGAGCGTCGATTTTTGTGATGCTCGTCAGGGGGGCGGAGCCTATGGAAAAACGC
CAGCAACGCGGCCTTTTTACGGTTCCTGGCCTTTTGCTGGCCTTTTGCTCACATGTTCTTTCCTGCGTTA
TCCCCTGATTCTGTGGATAACCGTATTACCGCCATGCAT
Features (pLannotate 1.2.2; 14 found; start..end, strand, type, name):
     61..364     +  enhancer       CMV enhancer: human cytomegalovirus immediate early enhancer
    365..568     +  promoter       CMV promoter: human cytomegalovirus (CMV) immediate early promoter
    609..665     +  misc_feature   MCS: multiple cloning site
    667..7173    +  CDS            CREBBP (fragment): CBP_HUMAN - Also known as CBP. Experimental evidence at protein level: Swiss-Prot protein existence level 1. Acetylates histones, giving a specific tag for transcriptional activation (PubMed:24616510). Also acetylates non- histone proteins, like DDX21, FBL, IRF2, MAFG, NCOA3, POLR1E/PAF53 and FOXO1 (PubMed:10490106, PubMed:11154691, PubMed:12738767, PubMed:12929931, PubMed:9707565, PubMed:24207024, PubMed:28790157, PubMed:30540930). Binds specifically to phosphorylated CREB and enhances its transcriptional activity toward cAMP-responsive genes. Acts as a coactivator of ALX1. Acts as a circadia
   7180..7899    +  CDS            AcGFP1: Aequorea coerulescens GFP mammalian codon-optimized
   7915..7998    +  CDS            large T antigen (fragment): large T antigen from SV40 (simian virus 40)
   8021..8142    +  polyA_signal   SV40 poly(A) signal: SV40 polyadenylation signal
   8176..8604    -  rep_origin     f1 ori (sequence partly withheld): f1 bacteriophage origin of replication; arrow indicates direction of (+) strand synthesis
   8631..8735    +  promoter       AmpR promoter: bla
   8737..9094    +  promoter       SV40 promoter: SV40 enhancer and early promoter
   9129..9923    +  CDS            NeoR/KanR: aminoglycoside phosphotransferase from Tn5; aph(3')-II (or nptII); confers resistance to neomycin, kanamycin, and G418 (Geneticin®)
   9944..10096   +  CDS            ble (fragment): BLE_KLEPN - Experimental evidence at protein level: Swiss-Prot protein existence level 1. Binding protein with a strong affinity to the bleomycin family of antibiotics. Binds to CL990; an antimitotic-antibiotic compound. From Klebsiella pneumoniae.
  10155..10202   +  polyA_signal   HSV TK poly(A) signal: herpes simplex virus thymidine kinase polyadenylation signal (Cole and Stacy, 1985)
  10531..11119   +  rep_origin     ori: high-copy-number ColE1/pMB1/pBR322/pUC origin of replication
