[The description below was written by a language model from this plasmid's Addgene catalogue record and pLannotate feature annotations shown in this document.]
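Description:
pAcGFP-N1_CBPdIDR6dAL is a mammalian expression plasmid built on the Clontech pAcGFP-N1 backbone for transient production of a GFP-tagged deletion mutant of human CREB binding protein (CBP, gene CREBBP), a histone and non-histone protein acetyltransferase and transcriptional coactivator. The sequenced construct is about 11.2 kb. It is maintained in E. coli at high copy from a ColE1/pUC-type origin and selected with kanamycin. The single NeoR/KanR (Tn5 aminoglycoside phosphotransferase) gene sits behind tandem bacterial (bla) and SV40 early promoters and is followed by an HSV TK polyadenylation signal, so the same marker can in principle also support G418 selection in mammalian cells. An f1 origin is also present. The short annotated ble and SV40 large T antigen fragments appear to be backbone remnants rather than functional genes.

The expression cassette uses the human CMV immediate early enhancer and promoter to drive a 6.5 kb CBP open reading frame, inserted by Gibson assembly just downstream of the multiple cloning site and followed almost immediately by codon-optimized AcGFP1 (Aequorea coerulescens GFP). This places the fluorescent tag at the C terminus of CBP, and an SV40 poly(A) signal terminates the transcript. The CBP insert carries two deletions: one removes the intrinsically disordered region designated IDR6 (residues 1856–2090), and the other removes the AL (residues 1558–1607), which is replaced by a short flexible glycine-serine-type linker. The record does not expand the abbreviation AL. The associated study concerns how CBP's disordered regions regulate acetylation and gene expression, and the GFP fusion would allow the mutant protein to be visualised in transfected cells.
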