Addgene plasmid #221912: pAcGFP-N1_CBPdIDR6dAL
Purpose: Transient expression of GFP-tagged CBPdeltaIDR6deltaAL in mammalian cells
Depositing lab: Daniel Bose. Depositing organization: University of Sheffield. Publication: CBP-IDRs regulate acetylation and gene expression. Gelder KL, Carruthers NA, Gilbert G, Harrison LJ, Evans BV, Evans TI, Ball SS, Dunning M, Craggs TD, Twelvetrees AE, Bose DA. Cell Rep. 2026 Mar 12;45(3):117109. doi: 10.1016/j.celrep.2026.117109. PubMed 41824454.
Backbone
  Vector backbone: pAcGFP-N1
  Backbone manufacturer: Clontech
  Backbone size w/o insert (bp): 4726
  Vector type: Mammalian Expression
Growth in bacteria
  Bacterial resistance: Kanamycin, 50 μg/mL
  Growth temperature: 37°C
  Growth strain: DH5alpha
  Copy number: High Copy
Gene/Insert
  Gene/Insert name: CBP (alt name: CREB binding protein)
  Species: H. sapiens (human)
  Insert size (bp): 6507
  Mutation: deletion of IDR6 (aa 1856-2090); deletion of the AL (aa 1558-1607); insertion at this site of a glycine-serine linker (GSAGSAAGSGQF)
  Entrez Gene: CREBBP (a.k.a. CBP, KAT3A, MKHK1, RSTS, RSTS1)
  Tag / fusion protein: GFP (C terminal on insert)
  Cloning method: Gibson Cloning
Terms and licenses: Academic/Nonprofit Terms; Industry Terms: Not Available to Industry
How to cite: pAcGFP-N1_CBPdIDR6dAL was a gift from Daniel Bose (Addgene plasmid # 221912 ; http://n2t.net/addgene:221912 ; RRID:Addgene_221912)
